Addgene plasmid #174023: pUC19-TgKI-MCS-mScarlet-MCS-polyA
Purpose: This plasmid is used for generating C-terminal knock-in plasmid and/or PCR donors in zebrafish.
Depositing lab: Michel Bagnat. Depositing organization: Duke University. Publication: Knock-in tagging in zebrafish facilitated by insertion into non-coding regions. Levic DS, Yamaguchi N, Wang S, Knaut H, Bagnat M. Development. 2021 Sep 8. pii: 272090. doi: 10.1242/dev.199994. PubMed 34495314.
Backbone
  Vector backbone: pUC19
  Vector type: Zebrafish knock-in tagging
Growth in bacteria
  Bacterial resistance: Ampicillin, 100 μg/mL
  Growth temperature: 37°C
  Growth strain: DH5alpha
  Copy number: High Copy
Gene/Insert
  Gene/Insert name: mScarlet
  Species: Synthetic
  Insert size (bp): 696
  Cloning method: Restriction Enzyme; 5′ cloning site unknown (unknown if destroyed)
  Sequencing primers: 5′ GCGATTAAGTTGGGTAACGC; 3′ TCCGGCTCGTATGTTGTGTG
Terms and licenses: Academic/Nonprofit Terms; Industry Terms: Not Available to Industry
Depositor comments: Not all restriction sites in the multiple cloning sites are single cutters, depending on the fluorescent protein sequence of the insert within the plasmid.
How to cite: pUC19-TgKI-MCS-mScarlet-MCS-polyA was a gift from Michel Bagnat (Addgene plasmid # 174023 ; http://n2t.net/addgene:174023 ; RRID:Addgene_174023)
