[The description below was written by a language model from this plasmid's Addgene catalogue record and pLannotate feature annotations shown in this document.]
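Description:
pUC19-TgKI-MCS-mScarlet-MCS-polyA is a small (about 3.6 kb) bacterial cloning plasmid built on pUC19 that serves as a template for making C-terminal knock-in donors for zebrafish. It is propagated in E. coli at high copy from the pUC/ColE1-type origin and selected with ampicillin through the β-lactamase gene and its native promoter. Remnants of the pUC19 lac region (lac promoter, operator, CAP binding site and a lacZα fragment interrupted by the insert) flank the cassette. The short bom, rop and lacI fragments in the annotation are backbone-derived remnants rather than functional parts.

The payload is the coding sequence of mScarlet, a bright monomeric red fluorescent protein of synthetic origin, about 0.7 kb. As the name indicates, it is bracketed by two multiple cloning sites and followed by a polyadenylation signal. The automated annotation does not label the polyA element or the cloning sites, though an unannotated stretch downstream of mScarlet would accommodate them. A very short match to an mVenus fragment just upstream of mScarlet is most likely a spurious hit, perhaps to linker or other sequence shared among fluorescent protein constructs. No eukaryotic promoter is annotated, which fits the design: the tag is meant to be expressed from the endogenous locus after integration, fused to the C-terminus of the target protein.

In use, gene-specific sequences would be cloned into the flanking sites to build plasmid donors, or the cassette amplified to produce PCR donors. The depositor cautions that not all restriction sites in the cloning sites are unique, depending on the fluorescent protein sequence carried by the plasmid.
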