Features (pLannotate 1.2.2; 12 found; start..end, strand, type, name):
    137..236     +  misc_feature   bom (fragment): basis of mobility region from pBR322
    242..396     -  CDS            lacZα (fragment): LacZα fragment of β-galactosidase; lacZ fragment
    396..418     +  CDS            VN155(I152L) (fragment): improved N-terminal fragment of mVenus for use in bimolecular fluorescence complementation (BiFC) (Kodama and Hu, 2010)
    471..1164    +  CDS            mScarlet (fragment): bright monomeric red fluorescent protein evolved from a synthetic template (Bindels et al., 2016)
   1446..1462    -  protein_bind   lac operator: The lac repressor binds to the lac operator to inhibit transcription in E. coli. This inhibition can be relieved by adding lactose or isopropyl-β-D-thiogalactopyranoside (IPTG). lac repressor encoded by lacI
   1470..1500    -  promoter       lac promoter: promoter for the E. coli lac operon
   1515..1536    -  protein_bind   CAP binding site: CAP binding activates transcription in the presence of cAMP. E. coli catabolite activator protein
   1549..1641    -  CDS            lacI (fragment): lac repressor; lacI; The lac repressor binds to the lac operator to inhibit transcription in E. coli. This inhibition can be relieved by adding lactose or isopropyl-β-D-thiogalactopyranoside (IPTG).
   1824..2412    -  rep_origin     ori: high-copy-number ColE1/pMB1/pBR322/pUC origin of replication
   2583..3443    -  CDS            AmpR: β-lactamase; bla; confers resistance to ampicillin, carbenicillin, and related antibiotics
   3444..3548    -  promoter       AmpR promoter: bla
   3643..35      +  CDS            rop (fragment) (across the origin): Rop protein, which maintains plasmids at low copy number; rop
>Addgene plasmid #174023 | pUC19-TgKI-MCS-mScarlet-MCS-polyA | depositor full sequence | sequence record 337588 | pUC19-TgKI-MCS-mScarlet-MCS-polyA sequence 3643 bps
TCGCGCGTTTCGGTGATGACGGTGAAAACCTCTGACACATGCAGCTCCCGGAGACGGTCACAGCTTGTCT
GTAAGCGGATGCCGGGAGCAGACAAGCCCGTCAGGGCGCGTCAGCGGGTGTTGGCGGGTGTCGGGGCTGG
CTTAACTATGCGGCATCAGAGCAGATTGTACTGAGAGTGCACCATATGCGGTGTGAAATACCGCACAGAT
GCGTAAGGAGAAAATACCGCATCAGGCGCCATTCGCCATTCAGGCTGCGCAACTGTTGGGAAGGGCGATC
GGTGCGGGCCTCTTCGCTATTACGCCAGCTGGCGAAAGGGGGATGTGCTGCAAGGCGATTAAGTTGGGTA
ACGCCAGGGTTTTCCCAGTCACGACGTTGTAAAACGACGGCCAGTGGCGAGGGCGATGCCACCTACGGGA
TGCGGCCGCACCGGTGGATCCGAATTCGCTAGCCCGCGGTCTAGACTCGAGGTGAGCAAGGGCGAGGCAG
TGATCAAGGAGTTCATGCGGTTCAAGGTGCACATGGAGGGCTCCATGAACGGCCACGAGTTCGAGATCGA
GGGCGAGGGCGAGGGCCGCCCCTACGAGGGCACCCAGACCGCCAAGCTGAAGGTGACCAAGGGTGGCCCC
CTGCCCTTCTCCTGGGACATCCTGTCCCCTCAGTTCATGTACGGCTCCAGGGCCTTCACCAAGCACCCCG
CCGACATCCCCGACTACTATAAGCAGTCCTTCCCCGAGGGCTTCAAGTGGGAGCGCGTGATGAACTTCGA
GGACGGCGGCGCCGTGACCGTGACCCAGGACACCTCCCTGGAGGACGGCACCCTGATCTACAAGGTGAAG
CTCCGCGGCACCAACTTCCCTCCTGACGGCCCCGTAATGCAGAAGAAGACAATGGGCTGGGAAGCGTCCA
CCGAGCGGTTGTACCCCGAGGACGGCGTGCTGAAGGGCGACATTAAGATGGCCCTGCGCCTGAAGGACGG
CGGCCGCTACCTGGCGGACTTCAAGACCACCTACAAGGCCAAGAAGCCCGTGCAGATGCCCGGCGCCTAC
AACGTCGACCGCAAGTTGGACATCACCTCCCACAACGAGGACTACACCGTGGTGGAACAGTACGAACGCT
CCGAGGGCCGCCACTCCACCGGCGGCATGGACGAGCTGTACAAGTAAACTAGTATCGATAAGCTTGAGCT
CGTCGACATCATTCTCAGTATCCCCTGCTTATGCACTCACCACTTTTTCCCATTATTTTATTCATGTTGT
GTTGCTAAATTCAACTACATTCGTATTACCATGTTGTTTCATTTGTTTTTTTTTTATCTCAGCTGTCAAA
ATAAAAGCATTGAAATACAACATTGTTCTATTTTTCATTGTGGTTTTGCATGCCCGGTAAATAAAAAAAC
AAGGTAATAAAAATAAGATGCGAAATGAGAAGTATATCTGTGAAATTGTTATCCGCTCACAATTCCACAC
AACATACGAGCCGGAAGCATAAAGTGTAAAGCCTGGGGTGCCTAATGAGTGAGCTAACTCACATTAATTG
CGTTGCGCTCACTGCCCGCTTTCCAGTCGGGAAACCTGTCGTGCCAGCTGCATTAATGAATCGGCCAACG
CGCGGGGAGAGGCGGTTTGCGTATTGGGCGCTCTTCCGCTTCCTCGCTCACTGACTCGCTGCGCTCGGTC
GTTCGGCTGCGGCGAGCGGTATCAGCTCACTCAAAGGCGGTAATACGGTTATCCACAGAATCAGGGGATA
ACGCAGGAAAGAACATGTGAGCAAAAGGCCAGCAAAAGGCCAGGAACCGTAAAAAGGCCGCGTTGCTGGC
GTTTTTCCATAGGCTCCGCCCCCCTGACGAGCATCACAAAAATCGACGCTCAAGTCAGAGGTGGCGAAAC
CCGACAGGACTATAAAGATACCAGGCGTTTCCCCCTGGAAGCTCCCTCGTGCGCTCTCCTGTTCCGACCC
TGCCGCTTACCGGATACCTGTCCGCCTTTCTCCCTTCGGGAAGCGTGGCGCTTTCTCAATGCTCACGCTG
TAGGTATCTCAGTTCGGTGTAGGTCGTTCGCTCCAAGCTGGGCTGTGTGCACGAACCCCCCGTTCAGCCC
GACCGCTGCGCCTTATCCGGTAACTATCGTCTTGAGTCCAACCCGGTAAGACACGACTTATCGCCACTGG
CAGCAGCCACTGGTAACAGGATTAGCAGAGCGAGGTATGTAGGCGGTGCTACAGAGTTCTTGAAGTGGTG
GCCTAACTACGGCTACACTAGAAGAACAGTATTTGGTATCTGCGCTCTGCTGAAGCCAGTTACCTTCGGA
AAAAGAGTTGGTAGCTCTTGATCCGGCAAACAAACCACCGCTGGTAGCGGTGGTTTTTTTGTTTGCAAGC
AGCAGATTACGCGCAGAAAAAAAGGATCTCAAGAAGATCCTTTGATCTTTTCTACGGGGTCTGACGCTCA
GTGGAACGAAAACTCACGTTAAGGGATTTTGGTCATGAGATTATCAAAAAGGATCTTCACCTAGATCCTT
TTAAATTAAAAATGAAGTTTTAAATCAATCTAAAGTATATATGAGTAAACTTGGTCTGACAGTTACCAAT
GCTTAATCAGTGAGGCACCTATCTCAGCGATCTGTCTATTTCGTTCATCCATAGTTGCCTGACTCCCCGT
CGTGTAGATAACTACGATACGGGAGGGCTTACCATCTGGCCCCAGTGCTGCAATGATACCGCGAGACCCA
CGCTCACCGGCTCCAGATTTATCAGCAATAAACCAGCCAGCCGGAAGGGCCGAGCGCAGAAGTGGTCCTG
CAACTTTATCCGCCTCCATCCAGTCTATTAATTGTTGCCGGGAAGCTAGAGTAAGTAGTTCGCCAGTTAA
TAGTTTGCGCAACGTTGTTGCCATTGCTACAGGCATCGTGGTGTCACGCTCGTCGTTTGGTATGGCTTCA
TTCAGCTCCGGTTCCCAACGATCAAGGCGAGTTACATGATCCCCCATGTTGTGCAAAAAAGCGGTTAGCT
CCTTCGGTCCTCCGATCGTTGTCAGAAGTAAGTTGGCCGCAGTGTTATCACTCATGGTTATGGCAGCACT
GCATAATTCTCTTACTGTCATGCCATCCGTAAGATGCTTTTCTGTGACTGGTGAGTACTCAACCAAGTCA
TTCTGAGAATAGTGTATGCGGCGACCGAGTTGCTCTTGCCCGGCGTCAATACGGGATAATACCGCGCCAC
ATAGCAGAACTTTAAAAGTGCTCATCATTGGAAAACGTTCTTCGGGGCGAAAACTCTCAAGGATCTTACC
GCTGTTGAGATCCAGTTCGATGTAACCCACTCGTGCACCCAACTGATCTTCAGCATCTTTTACTTTCACC
AGCGTTTCTGGGTGAGCAAAAACAGGAAGGCAAAATGCCGCAAAAAAGGGAATAAGGGCGACACGGAAAT
GTTGAATACTCATACTCTTCCTTTTTCAATATTATTGAAGCATTTATCAGGGTTATTGTCTCATGAGCGG
ATACATATTTGAATGTATTTAGAAAAATAAACAAATAGGGGTTCCGCGCACATTTCCCCGAAAAGTGCCA
CCTGACGTCTAAGAAACCATTATTATCATGACATTAACCTATAAAAATAGGCGTATCACGAGGCCCTTTC
GTC
