Features (pLannotate 1.2.2; 12 found; start..end, strand, type, name):
    137..236     +  misc_feature   bom (fragment): basis of mobility region from pBR322
    242..396     -  CDS            lacZα (fragment): LacZα fragment of β-galactosidase; lacZ fragment
    396..418     +  CDS            VN155(I152L) (fragment): improved N-terminal fragment of mVenus for use in bimolecular fluorescence complementation (BiFC) (Kodama and Hu, 2010)
    471..1164    +  CDS            mScarlet (fragment): bright monomeric red fluorescent protein evolved from a synthetic template (Bindels et al., 2016)
   1446..1462    -  protein_bind   lac operator: The lac repressor binds to the lac operator to inhibit transcription in E. coli. This inhibition can be relieved by adding lactose or isopropyl-β-D-thiogalactopyranoside (IPTG). lac repressor encoded by lacI
   1470..1500    -  promoter       lac promoter: promoter for the E. coli lac operon
   1515..1536    -  protein_bind   CAP binding site: CAP binding activates transcription in the presence of cAMP. E. coli catabolite activator protein
   1549..1641    -  CDS            lacI (fragment): lac repressor; lacI; The lac repressor binds to the lac operator to inhibit transcription in E. coli. This inhibition can be relieved by adding lactose or isopropyl-β-D-thiogalactopyranoside (IPTG).
   1824..2412    -  rep_origin     ori: high-copy-number ColE1/pMB1/pBR322/pUC origin of replication
   2583..3443    -  CDS            AmpR: β-lactamase; bla; confers resistance to ampicillin, carbenicillin, and related antibiotics
   3444..3548    -  promoter       AmpR promoter: bla
   3643..35      +  CDS            rop (fragment) (across the origin): Rop protein, which maintains plasmids at low copy number; rop
>Addgene plasmid #174023 | pUC19-TgKI-MCS-mScarlet-MCS-polyA | addgene full sequence | sequence record 348159 | Addgene NGS Result
TCGCGCGTTTCGGTGATGACGGTGAAAACCTCTGACACATGCAGCTCCCGGAGACGGTCACAGCTTGTCT
GTAAGCGGATGCCGGGAGCAGACAAGCCCGTCAGGGCGCGTCAGCGGGTGTTGGCGGGTGTCGGGGCTGG
CTTAACTATGCGGCATCAGAGCAGATTGTACTGAGAGTGCACCATATGCGGTGTGAAATACCGCACAGAT
GCGTAAGGAGAAAATACCGCATCAGGCGCCATTCGCCATTCAGGCTGCGCAACTGTTGGGAAGGGCGATC
GGTGCGGGCCTCTTCGCTATTACGCCAGCTGGCGAAAGGGGGATGTGCTGCAAGGCGATTAAGTTGGGTA
ACGCCAGGGTTTTCCCAGTCACGACGTTGTAAAACGACGGCCAGTGGCGAGGGCGATGCCACCTACGGGA
TGCGGCCGCACCGGTGGATCCGAATTCGCTAGCCCGCGGTCTAGACTCGAGGTGAGCAAGGGCGAGGCAG
TGATCAAGGAGTTCATGCGGTTCAAGGTGCACATGGAGGGCTCCATGAACGGCCACGAGTTCGAGATCGA
GGGCGAGGGCGAGGGCCGCCCCTACGAGGGCACCCAGACCGCCAAGCTGAAGGTGACCAAGGGTGGCCCC
CTGCCCTTCTCCTGGGACATCCTGTCCCCTCAGTTCATGTACGGCTCCAGGGCCTTCACCAAGCACCCCG
CCGACATCCCCGACTACTATAAGCAGTCCTTCCCCGAGGGCTTCAAGTGGGAGCGCGTGATGAACTTCGA
GGACGGCGGCGCCGTGACCGTGACCCAGGACACCTCCCTGGAGGACGGCACCCTGATCTACAAGGTGAAG
CTCCGCGGCACCAACTTCCCTCCTGACGGCCCCGTAATGCAGAAGAAGACAATGGGCTGGGAAGCGTCCA
CCGAGCGGTTGTACCCCGAGGACGGCGTGCTGAAGGGCGACATTAAGATGGCCCTGCGCCTGAAGGACGG
CGGCCGCTACCTGGCGGACTTCAAGACCACCTACAAGGCCAAGAAGCCCGTGCAGATGCCCGGCGCCTAC
AACGTCGACCGCAAGTTGGACATCACCTCCCACAACGAGGACTACACCGTGGTGGAACAGTACGAACGCT
CCGAGGGCCGCCACTCCACCGGCGGCATGGACGAGCTGTACAAGTAAACTAGTATCGATAAGCTTGAGCT
CGTCGACATCATTCTCAGTATCCCCTGCTTATGCACTCACCACTTTTTCCCATTATTTTATTCATGTTGT
GTTGCTAAATTCAACTACATTCGTATTACCATGTTGTTTCATTTGTTTTTTTTTTATCTCAGCTGTCAAA
ATAAAAGCATTGAAATACAACATTGTTCTATTTTTCATTGTGGTTTTGCATGCCCGGTAAATAAAAAAAC
AAGGTAATAAAAATAAGATGCGAAATGAGAAGTATATCTGTGAAATTGTTATCCGCTCACAATTCCACAC
AACATACGAGCCGGAAGCATAAAGTGTAAAGCCTGGGGTGCCTAATGAGTGAGCTAACTCACATTAATTG
CGTTGCGCTCACTGCCCGCTTTCCAGTCGGGAAACCTGTCGTGCCAGCTGCATTAATGAATCGGCCAACG
CGCGGGGAGAGGCGGTTTGCGTATTGGGCGCTCTTCCGCTTCCTCGCTCACTGACTCGCTGCGCTCGGTC
GTTCGGCTGCGGCGAGCGGTATCAGCTCACTCAAAGGCGGTAATACGGTTATCCACAGAATCAGGGGATA
ACGCAGGAAAGAACATGTGAGCAAAAGGCCAGCAAAAGGCCAGGAACCGTAAAAAGGCCGCGTTGCTGGC
GTTTTTCCATAGGCTCCGCCCCCCTGACGAGCATCACAAAAATCGACGCTCAAGTCAGAGGTGGCGAAAC
CCGACAGGACTATAAAGATACCAGGCGTTTCCCCCTGGAAGCTCCCTCGTGCGCTCTCCTGTTCCGACCC
TGCCGCTTACCGGATACCTGTCCGCCTTTCTCCCTTCGGGAAGCGTGGCGCTTTCTCATAGCTCACGCTG
TAGGTATCTCAGTTCGGTGTAGGTCGTTCGCTCCAAGCTGGGCTGTGTGCACGAACCCCCCGTTCAGCCC
GACCGCTGCGCCTTATCCGGTAACTATCGTCTTGAGTCCAACCCGGTAAGACACGACTTATCGCCACTGG
CAGCAGCCACTGGTAACAGGATTAGCAGAGCGAGGTATGTAGGCGGTGCTACAGAGTTCTTGAAGTGGTG
GCCTAACTACGGCTACACTAGAAGAACAGTATTTGGTATCTGCGCTCTGCTGAAGCCAGTTACCTTCGGA
AAAAGAGTTGGTAGCTCTTGATCCGGCAAACAAACCACCGCTGGTAGCGGTGGTTTTTTTGTTTGCAAGC
AGCAGATTACGCGCAGAAAAAAAGGATCTCAAGAAGATCCTTTGATCTTTTCTACGGGGTCTGACGCTCA
GTGGAACGAAAACTCACGTTAAGGGATTTTGGTCATGAGATTATCAAAAAGGATCTTCACCTAGATCCTT
TTAAATTAAAAATGAAGTTTTAAATCAATCTAAAGTATATATGAGTAAACTTGGTCTGACAGTTACCAAT
GCTTAATCAGTGAGGCACCTATCTCAGCGATCTGTCTATTTCGTTCATCCATAGTTGCCTGACTCCCCGT
CGTGTAGATAACTACGATACGGGAGGGCTTACCATCTGGCCCCAGTGCTGCAATGATACCGCGAGACCCA
CGCTCACCGGCTCCAGATTTATCAGCAATAAACCAGCCAGCCGGAAGGGCCGAGCGCAGAAGTGGTCCTG
CAACTTTATCCGCCTCCATCCAGTCTATTAATTGTTGCCGGGAAGCTAGAGTAAGTAGTTCGCCAGTTAA
TAGTTTGCGCAACGTTGTTGCCATTGCTACAGGCATCGTGGTGTCACGCTCGTCGTTTGGTATGGCTTCA
TTCAGCTCCGGTTCCCAACGATCAAGGCGAGTTACATGATCCCCCATGTTGTGCAAAAAAGCGGTTAGCT
CCTTCGGTCCTCCGATCGTTGTCAGAAGTAAGTTGGCCGCAGTGTTATCACTCATGGTTATGGCAGCACT
GCATAATTCTCTTACTGTCATGCCATCCGTAAGATGCTTTTCTGTGACTGGTGAGTACTCAACCAAGTCA
TTCTGAGAATAGTGTATGCGGCGACCGAGTTGCTCTTGCCCGGCGTCAATACGGGATAATACCGCGCCAC
ATAGCAGAACTTTAAAAGTGCTCATCATTGGAAAACGTTCTTCGGGGCGAAAACTCTCAAGGATCTTACC
GCTGTTGAGATCCAGTTCGATGTAACCCACTCGTGCACCCAACTGATCTTCAGCATCTTTTACTTTCACC
AGCGTTTCTGGGTGAGCAAAAACAGGAAGGCAAAATGCCGCAAAAAAGGGAATAAGGGCGACACGGAAAT
GTTGAATACTCATACTCTTCCTTTTTCAATATTATTGAAGCATTTATCAGGGTTATTGTCTCATGAGCGG
ATACATATTTGAATGTATTTAGAAAAATAAACAAATAGGGGTTCCGCGCACATTTCCCCGAAAAGTGCCA
CCTGACGTCTAAGAAACCATTATTATCATGACATTAACCTATAAAAATAGGCGTATCACGAGGCCCTTTC
GTC
